Addgene plasmid #23408: pDONR223-CAMK2A
Depositing lab: William Hahn & David Root. Depositing organization: Dana-Farber Cancer Institute. Publication: COT drives resistance to RAF inhibition through MAP kinase pathway reactivation. Johannessen CM, Boehm JS, Kim SY, Thomas SR, Wardwell L, Johnson LA, Emery CM, Stransky N, Cogdill AP, Barretina J, Caponigro G, Hieronymus H, Murray RR, Salehi-Ashtiani K, Hill DE, Vidal M, Zhao JJ, Yang X, Alkan O, Kim S, Harris JL, Wilson CJ, Myer VE, Finan PM, Root DE, Roberts TM, Golub T, Flaherty KT, Dummer R, Weber BL, Sellers WR, Schlegel R, Wargo JA, Hahn WC, Garraway LA. Nature. 2010 Dec 16;468(7326):968-72. doi: 10.1038/nature09627 PubMed 21107320.
Backbone
  Vector backbone: pDONR223
  Backbone manufacturer: Invitrogen
  Backbone size w/o insert (bp): 5005
  Vector type: Gateway Donor vector
Growth in bacteria
  Bacterial resistance: Spectinomycin, 50 μg/mL
  Growth temperature: 37°C
  Growth strain: DH5alpha
  Copy number: High Copy
Gene/Insert
  Gene/Insert name: CAMK2A (alt name: calcium/calmodulin-dependent protein kinase (CaM kinase) II alpha)
  Species: H. sapiens (human)
  Insert size (bp): 1437
  Entrez Gene: CAMK2A (a.k.a. CAMKA, CaMKIINalpha, CaMKIIalpha, MRD53, MRT63)
  Cloning method: Gateway Cloning
  Sequencing primers: 5′ M13pUC-fwd; 3′ M13rev
Terms and licenses: Academic/Nonprofit Terms; Industry Terms: Not Available to Industry
Depositor comments: The ORF has no Stop codon. This design enables easy recombination into a destination vector to add an epitope tag of choice and Stop codon to the ORF. Do NOT use this plasmid directly for transfections. A set of 4 custom lentiviral vectors is available ( pLX301 (http://www.addgene.org/25895/) , pLX302 (http://www.addgene.org/25896/) , pLX303 (http://www.addgene.org/25897/) , pLX304 (http://www.addgene.org/25890/) ) to be used to express these ORFs in mammalian cells. These plasmids are not included in the kit and must be ordered separately.
How to cite: pDONR223-CAMK2A was a gift from William Hahn & David Root (Addgene plasmid # 23408 ; http://n2t.net/addgene:23408 ; RRID:Addgene_23408)
