[The description below was written by a language model from this plasmid's Addgene catalogue record and pLannotate feature annotations shown in this document.]
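Description:
pDONR223-CAMK2A is a Gateway entry clone built in the pDONR223 donor backbone. It carries the human open reading frame for calcium/calmodulin-dependent protein kinase II alpha (CAMK2A), a kinase involved in synaptic plasticity and long-term potentiation. The plasmid is a bacterial propagation and shuttling vector rather than an expression construct. It replicates in E. coli from a high-copy ColE1/pUC-type origin and is selected with spectinomycin through the aadA (SmR) aminoglycoside adenylyltransferase gene. An integron Pc promoter fragment and a remnant of a gentamicin resistance gene lie upstream of aadA. The sequenced record is 4,227 nt. This is shorter than the listed empty-backbone size plus insert, as expected when the donor vector's attP-flanked cassette is replaced by the ORF during BP recombination.

The roughly 1.4 kb CAMK2A coding sequence sits between two attL recombination sites in opposing orientation. The annotation software labels both as an attL3 variant, so the exact attL identities should not be inferred from the table alone. rrnB T1 and T2 terminators lie upstream of the cassette, where they insulate it from read-through transcription. A T7 promoter lies just downstream, pointing back toward the insert, and small lacI and lacZα fragments are backbone remnants. No eukaryotic promoter is annotated.

The ORF lacks a stop codon, so LR recombination into a destination vector can fuse it in frame to a C-terminal epitope tag and stop codon supplied by that vector. The depositors advise against transfecting the plasmid directly. They point to a set of companion lentiviral destination vectors for expression in mammalian cells. The clone belongs to a kinase ORF collection used for gain-of-function screening, such as studies of resistance to RAF inhibition.
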