Features (pLannotate 1.2.2; 12 found; start..end, strand, type, name):
     34..129     +  protein_bind   attL3: mutant version of attL; recombination site for the Gateway® LR reaction LR Clonase™
    135..1568    +  CDS            CAMK2A: KCC2A_HUMAN - Also known as CAMKA, KIAA0968. Experimental evidence at protein level: Swiss-Prot protein existence level 1. Calcium/calmodulin-dependent protein kinase that functions autonomously after Ca(2+)/calmodulin-binding and autophosphorylation, and is involved in synaptic plasticity, neurotransmitter release and long-term potentiation. Member of the NMDAR signaling complex in excitatory synapses, it regulates NMDAR-dependent potentiation of the AMPAR and therefore excitatory synaptic transmission (By similarity). Regulates dendritic spine development (PubMed:28130356). Also regulates th
   1573..1668    -  protein_bind   attL3: mutant version of attL; recombination site for the Gateway® LR reaction LR Clonase™
   1687..1705    -  promoter       T7 promoter: promoter for bacteriophage T7 RNA polymerase
   1895..1918    +  promoter       Pc promoter (fragment): intI1 (promoter lies within the coding sequence); class 1 integron promoter
   2094..2150    +  CDS            GmR (fragment): gentamycin acetyltransferase; aacC1; confers resistance to gentamycin
   2157..2948    +  CDS            SmR: aminoglycoside adenylyltransferase (Murphy, 1985); aadA; confers resistance to spectinomycin and streptomycin
   3041..3629    +  rep_origin     ori: high-copy-number ColE1/pMB1/pBR322/pUC origin of replication
   3812..3904    +  CDS            lacI (fragment): lac repressor; lacI; The lac repressor binds to the lac operator to inhibit transcription in E. coli. This inhibition can be relieved by adding lactose or isopropyl-β-D-thiogalactopyranoside (IPTG).
   3959..3986    -  terminator     rrnB T2 terminator: transcription terminator T2 from the E. coli rrnB gene
   4118..4161    +  terminator     rrnB T1 terminator: Escherichia coli rrnB; transcription terminator T1 from the E. coli rrnB gene
   4208..17      -  CDS            lacZα (fragment) (across the origin): LacZα fragment of β-galactosidase; lacZ fragment
>Addgene plasmid #23408 | pDONR223-CAMK2A | addgene full sequence | sequence record 344653 | Addgene NGS Result
GTAAAACGACGGCCAGTCTTAAGCTCGGGCCCCAAATAATGATTTTATTTTGACTGATAGTGACCTGTTC
GTTGCAACAAATTGATGAGCAATGCTTTTTTATAATGCCAACTTTGTACAAAAAAGTTGGCACCATGGCC
ACCATCACCTGCACCCGCTTCACGGAAGAGTACCAGCTCTTCGAGGAATTGGGCAAGGGAGCCTTCTCGG
TGGTGCGAAGGTGTGTGAAGGTGCTGGCTGGCCAGGAGTATGCTGCCAAGATCATCAACACAAAGAAGCT
GTCAGCCAGAGACCATCAGAAGCTGGAGCGTGAAGCCCGCATCTGCCGCCTGCTGAAGCACCCCAACATC
GTCCGACTACATGACAGCATCTCAGAGGAGGGACACCACTACCTGATCTTCGACCTGGTCACTGGTGGGG
AACTGTTTGAAGATATCGTGGCCCGGGAGTATTACAGTGAGGCGGATGCCAGTCACTGTATCCAGCAGAT
CCTGGAGGCTGTGCTGCACTGCCACCAGATGGGGGTGGTGCACCGGGACCTGAAGCCTGAGAATCTGTTG
CTGGCCTCCAAGCTCAAGGGTGCCGCAGTGAAGCTGGCAGACTTTGGCCTGGCCATAGAGGTGGAGGGGG
AGCAGCAGGCATGGTTTGGGTTTGCAGGGACTCCTGGATATCTCTCCCCAGAAGTGCTGCGGAAGGACCC
GTACGGGAAGCCTGTGGACCTGTGGGCTTGTGGGGTCATCCTGTACATCCTGCTGGTTGGGTACCCCCCG
TTCTGGGATGAGGACCAGCACCGCCTGTACCAGCAGATCAAAGCCGGCGCCTATGATTTCCCATCGCCGG
AATGGGACACTGTCACCCCGGAAGCCAAGGATCTGATCAATAAGATGCTGACCATTAACCCATCCAAACG
CATCACAGCTGCCGAAGCCCTTAAGCACCCCTGGATCTCGCACCGCTCCACCGTGGCATCCTGCATGCAC
AGACAGGAGACCGTGGACTGCCTGAAGAAGTTCAATGCCAGGAGGAAACTGAAGGGAGCCATTCTCACCA
CGATGCTGGCCACCAGGAACTTCTCCGGAGGGAAGAGTGGGGGAAACAAGAAGAGCGATGGTGTGAAGGA
ATCCTCAGAGAGCACCAACACCACCATCGAGGATGAAGACACCAAAGTGCGGAAACAGGAAATTATAAAA
GTGACAGAGCAGCTGATTGAAGCCATAAGCAATGGAGATTTTGAGTCCTACACGAAGATGTGCGACCCTG
GCATGACAGCCTTCGAACCTGAGGCCCTGGGGAACCTGGTTGAGGGCCTGGACTTCCATCGATTCTATTT
TGAAAACCTGTGGTCCCGGAACAGCAAGCCCGTGCACACCACCATCCTGAATCCCCACATCCACCTGATG
GGCGACGAGTCAGCCTGCATCGCCTACATCCGCATCACGCAGTACCTGGACGCTGGCGGCATCCCACGCA
CCGCCCAGTCGGAGGAGACCCGTGTCTGGCACCGCCGGGACGGCAAATGGCAGATCGTCCACTTCCACAG
ATCTGGGGCGCCCTCCGTCCTGCCCCACTTGCCAACTTTCTTGTACAAAGTTGGCATTATAAGAAAGCAT
TGCTTATCAATTTGTTGCAACGAACAGGTCACTATCAGTCAAAATAAAATCATTATTTGCCATCCAGCTG
ATATCCCCTATAGTGAGTCGTATTACATGGTCATAGCTGTTTCCTGGCAGCTCTGGCCCGTGTCTCAAAA
TCTCTGATGTTACATTGCACAAGATAAAAATATATCATCATGCCTCCTCTAGACCAGCCAGGACAGAAAT
GCCTCGACTTCGCTGCTACCCAAGGTTGCCGGGTGACGCACACCGTGGAAACGGATGAAGGCACGAACCC
AGTGGACATAAGCCTGTTCGGTTCGTAAGCTGTAATGCAAGTAGCGTATGCGCTCACGCAACTGGTCCAG
AACCTTGACCGAACGCAGCGGTGGTAACGGCGCAGTGGCGGTTTTCATGGCTTGTTATGACTGTTTTTTT
GGGGTACAGTCTATGCCTCGGGCATCCAAGCAGCAAGCGCGTTACGCCGTGGGTCGATGTTTGATGTTAT
GGAGCAGCAACGATGTTACGCAGCAGGGCAGTCGCCCTAAAACAAAGTTAAACATTATGAGGGAAGCGGT
GATCGCCGAAGTATCGACTCAACTATCAGAGGTAGTTGGCGTCATCGAGCGCCATCTCGAACCGACGTTG
CTGGCCGTACATTTGTACGGCTCCGCAGTGGATGGCGGCCTGAAGCCACACAGTGATATTGATTTGCTGG
TTACGGTGACCGTAAGGCTTGATGAAACAACGCGGCGAGCTTTGATCAACGACCTTTTGGAAACTTCGGC
TTCCCCTGGAGAGAGCGAGATTCTCCGCGCTGTAGAAGTCACCATTGTTGTGCACGACGACATCATTCCG
TGGCGTTATCCAGCTAAGCGCGAACTGCAATTTGGAGAATGGCAGCGCAATGACATTCTTGCAGGTATCT
TCGAGCCAGCCACGATCGACATTGATCTGGCTATCTTGCTGACAAAAGCAAGAGAACATAGCGTTGCCTT
GGTAGGTCCAGCGGCGGAGGAACTCTTTGATCCGGTTCCTGAACAGGATCTATTTGAGGCGCTAAATGAA
ACCTTAACGCTATGGAACTCGCCGCCCGACTGGGCTGGCGATGAGCGAAATGTAGTGCTTACGTTGTCCC
GCATTTGGTACAGCGCAGTAACCGGCAAAATCGCGCCGAAGGATGTCGCTGCCGACTGGGCAATGGAGCG
CCTGCCGGCCCAGTATCAGCCCGTCATACTTGAAGCTAGACAGGCTTATCTTGGACAAGAAGAAGATCGC
TTGGCCTCGCGCGCAGATCAGTTGGAAGAATTTGTCCACTACGTGAAAGGCGAGATCACCAAGGTAGTCG
GCAAATAACCCTCGAGCCACCCATGACCAAAATCCCTTAACGTGAGTTACGCGTCGTTCCACTGAGCGTC
AGACCCCGTAGAAAAGATCAAAGGATCTTCTTGAGATCCTTTTTTTCTGCGCGTAATCTGCTGCTTGCAA
ACAAAAAAACCACCGCTACCAGCGGTGGTTTGTTTGCCGGATCAAGAGCTACCAACTCTTTTTCCGAAGG
TAACTGGCTTCAGCAGAGCGCAGATACCAAATACTGTTCTTCTAGTGTAGCCGTAGTTAGGCCACCACTT
CAAGAACTCTGTAGCACCGCCTACATACCTCGCTCTGCTAATCCTGTTACCAGTGGCTGCTGCCAGTGGC
GATAAGTCGTGTCTTACCGGGTTGGACTCAAGACGATAGTTACCGGATAAGGCGCAGCGGTCGGGCTGAA
CGGGGGGTTCGTGCACACAGCCCAGCTTGGAGCGAACGACCTACACCGAACTGAGATACCTACAGCGTGA
GCTATGAGAAAGCGCCACGCTTCCCGAAGGGAGAAAGGCGGACAGGTATCCGGTAAGCGGCAGGGTCGGA
ACAGGAGAGCGCACGAGGGAGCTTCCAGGGGGAAACGCCTGGTATCTTTATAGTCCTGTCGGGTTTCGCC
ACCTCTGACTTGAGCGTCGATTTTTGTGATGCTCGTCAGGGGGGCGGAGCCTATGGAAAAACGCCAGCAA
CGCGGCCTTTTTACGGTTCCTGGCCTTTTGCTGGCCTTTTGCTCACATGTTCTTTCCTGCGTTATCCCCT
GATTCTGTGGATAACCGTATTACCGCCTTTGAGTGAGCTGATACCGCTCGCCGCAGCCGAACGACCGAGC
GCAGCGAGTCAGTGAGCGAGGAAGCGGAAGAGCGCCCAATACGCAAACCGCCTCTCCCCGCGCGTTGGCC
GATTCATTAATGCAGCTGGCACGACAGGTTTCCCGACTGGAAAGCGGGCAGTGAGCGCAACGCAATTAAT
ACGCGTACCGCTAGCCAGGAAGAGTTTGTAGAAACGCAAAAAGGCCATCCGTCAGGATGGCCTTCTGCTT
AGTTTGATGCCTGGCAGTTTATGGCGGGCGTCCTGCCCGCCACCCTCCGGGCCGTTGCTTCACAACGTTC
AAATCCGCTCCCGGCGGATTTGTCCTACTCAGGAGAGCGTTCACCGACAAACAACAGATAAAACGAAAGG
CCCAGTCTTCCGACTGAGCCTTTCGTTTTATTTGATGCCTGGCAGTTCCCTACTCTCGCGTTAACGCTAG
CATGGATGTTTTCCCAGTCACGACGTT
