>Addgene plasmid #23408 | pDONR223-CAMK2A | depositor partial sequence | sequence record 10949 | Author sequence, M13pUC-fwd
TGGACTGGATAGTGACCTGTTCGTTGCAACAAATTGATGAGCAATGCTTTTTTATAATGCCAACTTTGTA
CAAAAAAGTTGGCACCATGGCCACCATCACCTGCACCCGCTTCACGGAAGAGTACCAGCTCTTCGAGGAA
TTGGGCAAGGGAGCCTTCTCGGTGGTGCGAAGGTGTGTGAAGGTGCTGGCTGGCCAGGAGTATGCTGCCA
AGATCATCAACACAAAGAAGCTGTCAGCCAGAGACCATCAGAAGCTGGAGCGTGAAGCCCGCATCTGCCG
CCTGCTGAAGCACCCCAACATCGTCCGACTACATGACAGCATCTCAGAGGAGGGACACCACTACCTGATC
TTCGACCTGGTCACTGGTGGGGAACTGTTTGAAGATATCGTGGCCCGGGAGTATTACAGTGAGGCGGATG
CCAGTCACTGTATCCAGCAGATCCTGGAGGCTGTGCTGCACTGCCACCAGATGGGGGTGGTGCACCGGGA
CCTGAAGCCTGAGAATCTGTTGCTGGCCTCCAAGCTCAAGGGTGCCGCAGTGAAGCTGGCAGACTTTGGC
CTGGCCATAGAGGTGGAGGGGGAGCAGCAGGCATGGTTTGGGTTTGCAGGGACTCCTGGATATCTCTCCC
CAGAAGTGCTGCGGAAGGACCCGTACGGGAAGCCTGTGGACCTGTGGGCTTGTGGGGTCATCCTGTACAT
CCTGCTGGTTGGGTACCCCCCGTTCTGGGATGAGGACCAGCACCGCCTGTACCAGCAGATCAAAGCCGGC
GCCTATGATTTCCCATCGCCGGAATGGGACACTGTCACCCCGGAAGCCAAGGATCTGATCAAT
