>Addgene plasmid #23408 | pDONR223-CAMK2A | addgene partial sequence | sequence record 29199 | 23408 with M13pUC-fwd
CTCGGGCCCAATAATGATTTTATTTTGACTGATAGTGACCTGTTCGTTGCAACAAATTGATGAGCAATGC
TTTTTTATAATGCCAACTTTGTACAAAAAAGTTGGCACCATGGCCACCATCACCTGCACCCGCTTCACGG
AAGAGTACCAGCTCTTCGAGGAATTGGGCAAGGGAGCCTTCTCGGTGGTGCGAAGGTGTGTGAAGGTGCT
GGCTGGCCAGGAGTATGCTGCCAAGATCATCAACACAAAGAAGCTGTCAGCCAGAGACCATCAGAAGCTG
GAGCGTGAAGCCCGCATCTGCCGCCTGCTGAAGCACCCCAACATCGTCCGACTACATGACAGCATCTCAG
AGGAGGGACACCACTACCTGATCTTCGACCTGGTCACTGGTGGGGAACTGTTTGAAGATATCGTGGCCCG
GGAGTATTACAGTGAGGCGGATGCCAGTCACTGTATCCAGCAGATCCTGGAGGCTGTGCTGCACTGCCAC
CAGATGGGGGTGGTGCACCGGGACCTGAAGCCTGAGAATCTGTTGCTGGCCTCCAAGCTCAAGGGTGCCG
CAGTGAAGCTGGCAGACTTTGGCCTGGCCATAGAGGTGGAGGGGGAGCAGCA
