>Addgene plasmid #23408 | pDONR223-CAMK2A | analyzer sequence | sequence record 46506
CTCGATCAGCTGGATGGCAATAATGATTTTATTTTGACTGATAGTGACCTGTTCGTTGCAACAAATTGAT
AAGCAATGCTTTCTTATAATGCCAACTTTGTACAAGAAAGTTGGCAAGTGGGGCAGGACGGAGGGCGCCC
CAGATCTGTGGAAGTGGACGATCTGCCATTTGCCGTCCCGGCGGTGCCAGACACGGGTCTCCTCCGACTG
GGCGGTGCGTGGGATGCCGCCAGCGTCCAGGTACTGCGTGATGCGGATGTAGGCGATGCAGGCTGACTCG
TCGCCCATCAGGTGGATGTGGGGATTCAGGATGGTGGTGTGCACGGGCTTGCTGTTCCGGGACCACAGGT
TTTCAAAATAGAATCGATGGAAGTCCAGGCCCTCAACCAGGTTCCCCAGGGCCTCAGGTTCGAAGGCTGT
CATGCCAGGGTCGCACATCTTCGTGTAGGACTCAAAATCTCCATTGCTTATGGCTTCAATCAGCTGCTCT
GTCACTTTTATAATTTCCTGTTTCCGCACTTTGGTGTCTTCATCCTCGATGGTGGTGTTGGTGCTCTCTG
AGGATTCCTTCACACCATCGCTCTTCTTGTTTCCCCCACTCTTCCCTCCGGAGAAGTTCCTGGTGGCCAG
CATCGTGGTGAGAATGGCTCCCTTCAGTTTCCTCCTGGCATTGAACTTCTTCAGGCAGTCCACGGTCTCC
TGTCTGTGCATGCACGATGCCACGGTGGAGCGGTGCGAGATCCAGGGGTGCTTAATGGCTTCGGCAGCTG
TGATGCGTTTGGATGGGTTAATGGTCAGCATCTTATTGATCAGATCCTTGGCTTCCGGGGTGACAGTGTC
CCATTCCGGCGAT
